>Addgene plasmid #236700 | pAAVLINK-EF1alpha-5' NEO1 | addgene full sequence | sequence record 479590 | Addgene NGS Result
CCTGCAGGCAGCTGCGCGCTCGCTCGCTCACTGAGGCCGCCCGGGCGTCGGGCGACCTTTGGTCGCCCGG
CCTCAGTGAGCGAGCGAGCGCGCAGAGAGGGAGTGGCCAACTCCATCACTAGGGGTTCCTGCGGCCGCAC
GCGTGTCGACTCTAGAGGATCTGCGATCGCTCCGGTGCCCGTCAGTGGGCAGAGCGCACATCGCCCACAG
TCCCCGAGAAGTTGGGGGGAGGGGTCGGCAATTGAACGGGTGCCTAGAGAAGGTGGCGCGGGGTAAACTG
GGAAAGTGATGTCGTGTACTGGCTCCGCCTTTTTCCCGAGGGTGGGGGAGAACCGTATATAAGTGCAGTA
GTCGCCGTGAACGTTCTTTTTCGCAACGGGTTTGCCGCCAGAACACAGCTGAAGCTTCGAGGGGCTCGCA
TCTCTCCTTCACGCGCCCGCCGCCCTACCTGAGGCCGCCATCCACGCCGGTTGAGTCGCGTTCTGCCGCC
TCCCGCCTGTGGTGCCTCCTGAACTGCGTCCGCCGTCTAGGTAAGTTTAAAGCTCAGGTCGAGACCGGGC
CTTTGTCCGGCGCTCCCTTGGAGCCTACCTAGACTCAGCCGGCTCTCCACGCTTTGCCTGACCCTGCTTG
CTCAACTCTACGTCTTTGTTTCGTTTTCTGTTCTGCGCCGTTACAGATCCAAGCTGTGACCGGCGCCTAC
CGTACGGCCACCATGTACCCTTATGACGTACCTGACTATGCTGGATCTGCGGCGGAGCGGGGAGCCCGGC
GACTCCTCAGCACCCCCTCCTTCTGGCTCTACTGCCTGCTGCTGCTCGGGCGCCGGGCGCCGGGCGCCGC
GGCCGCCAGGAGCGGCTCCGCGCCGCAGTCCCCAGGAGCCAGCATTCGAACGTTCACTCCATTTTATTTT
CTGGTGGAGCCGGTGGATACACTCTCAGTTAGAGGCTCTTCTGTTATATTAAACTGTTCAGCATATTCTG
AGCCTTCTCCAAAAATTGAATGGAAAAAAGATGGAACTTTTTTAAACTTAGTATCAGATGATCGACGCCA
GCTTCTCCCGGATGGATCTTTATTTATCAGCAATGTGGTGCATTCCAAACACAATAAACCTGATGAAGGT
TATTATCAGTGTGTGGCCACTGTTGAGAGTCTTGGAACTATTATCAGTAGAACAGCGAAGCTCATAGTAG
CAGGTCTTCCAAGATTTACCAGCCAACCAGAACCTTCCTCAGTTTATGCTGGGAACAATGCAATTCTGAA
TTGTGAAGTTAATGCAGATTTGGTCCCATTTGTGAGGTGGGAACAGAACAGACAACCCCTTCTTCTGGAT
GATAGAGTTATCAAACTTCCAAGTGGAATGCTGGTTATCAGCAATGCAACTGAAGGAGATGGCGGGCTTT
ATCGCTGCGTAGTGGAAAGTGGTGGGCCACCAAAGTATAGTGATGAAGTTGAATTGAAGGTTCTTCCAGA
TCCTGAGGTGATATCAGACTTGGTATTTTTGAAACAGCCTTCTCCCTTAGTCAGAGTCATTGGTCAGGAT
GTAGTGTTGCCATGTGTTGCTTCAGGACTTCCTACTCCAACCATTAAATGGATGAAAAATGAGGAGGCAC
TTGACACAGAAAGCTCTGAAAGATTGGTATTGCTGGCAGGTGGTAGCCTGGAGATCAGTGATGTTACTGA
GGATGATGCTGGGACTTATTTTTGTATAGCTGATAATGGAAATGAGACAATTGAAGCTCAAGCAGAGCTT
ACAGTGCAAGCTCAACCTGAATTCCTGAAGCAGCCTACTAATATATATGCTCACGAATCTATGGATATTG
TATTTGAATGTGAAGTGACTGGAAAACCAACTCCAACTGTGAAGTGGGTCAAAAATGGGGATATGGTTAT
CCCAAGTGATTATTTTAAGATTGTAAAGGAACATAATCTTCAAGTTTTGGGTCTGGTGAAATCAGATGAA
GGGTTCTATCAGTGCATTGCTGAAAATGATGTTGGAAATGCACAAGCTGGAGCCCAACTGATAATCCTTG
AACATGCACCAGCCACAACGGGACCACTGCCTTCAGCTCCTCGGGATGTCGTGGCCTCCCTGGTCTCTAC
CCGCTTCATCAAATTGACGTGGCGGACACCTGCATCAGATCCTCACGGAGACAACCTTACCTACTCTGTG
TTCTACACCAAGGAAGGGATTGCTAGGGAACGTGTTGAGAATACCAGTCACCCAGGAGAGATGCAAGTAA
CCATTCAAAACCTAATGCCAGCGACCGTGTACATCTTTAGAGTTATGGCTCAAAATAAGCATGGCTCAGG
AGAGAGTTCAGCTCCACTGCGAGTAGAAACACAACCTGAGGTTCAGCTCCCTGGCCCAGCACCTAACCTT
CGTGCATATGCAGCTTCGCCTACCTCCATCACTGTTACGTGGGAAACACCAGTGTCTGGCAATGGGGAAA
TTCAGAATTATAAGTTGTACTACATGGAAAAGGGGACTGATAAAGAACAGGATGTTGATGTTTCAAGTCA
CTCTTACACCATTAATGGGTTGAAAAAATATACAGAGTATAGTTTCCGAGTGGTGGCCTACAATAAACAT
GGTCCTGGAGTTTCCACACCAGATGTTGCTGTTCGAACATTGTCAGATGTTCCCAGTGCTGCTCCTCAGA
ATCTGTCCTTGGAAGTGAGAAATTCAAAGAGTATTATGATTCACTGGCAGCCACCTGCTCCAGCCACACA
AAATGGGCAGATTACTGGCTACAAGATTCGCTACCGAAAGGCCTCCCGAAAGAGTGATGTCACTGAGACC
TTGGTAAGCGGGACACAGCTGTCTCAGCTGATTGAAGGTAAGTATCAAGGTTACAAGACAGGTTTAAGGA
GACCAATAAGCTATTATTCGTATAGGATACTTTATACGAAGTTATTAAGTTATGGAGACCGGTGTGGCAC
GTGCGGACCGAGCGGCCGCAGGAACCCCTAGTGATGGAGTTGGCCACTCCCTCTCTGCGCGCTCGCTCGC
TCACTGAGGCCGGGCGACCAAAGGTCGCCCGACGCCCGGGCTTTGCCCGGGCGGCCTCAGTGAGCGAGCG
AGCGCGCAGCTGCCTGCAGGGGCGCCTGATGCGGTATTTTCTCCTTACGCATCTGTGCGGTATTTCACAC
CGCATA
[95 nt withheld, positions 3157-3251]
T
[46 nt withheld, positions 3253-3298]
C
[141 nt withheld, positions 3300-3440]
CCTTTGACGTTGGAGTCCACGTTCTTT
[37 nt withheld, positions 3468-3504]
ACTCTATCTCGGGCTATTCTTTTGATTTATAAGGGATTTTGCCGATTTCGGTCTATTGGTTAAAAAATGA
GCTGATTTAACAAAAATTTAACGCGAATTTTAACAAAATATTAACGTTTACAATTTTATGGTGCACTCTC
AGTACAATCTGCTCTGATGCCGCATAGTTAAGCCAGCCCCGACACCCGCCAACACCCGCTGACGCGCCCT
GACGGGCTTGTCTGCTCCCGGCATCCGCTTACAGACAAGCTGTGACCGTCTCCGGGAGCTGCATGTGTCA
GAGGTTTTCACCGTCATCACCGAAACGCGCGAGACGAAAGGGCCTCGTGATACGCCTATTTTTATAGGTT
AATGTCATGATAATAATGGTTTCTTAGACGTCAGGTGGCACTTTTCGGGGAAATGTGCGCGGAACCCCTA
TTTGTTTATTTTTCTAAATACATTCAAATATGTATCCGCTCATGAGACAATAACCCTGATAAATGCTTCA
ATAATATTGAAAAAGGAAGAGTATGAGTATTCAACATTTCCGTGTCGCCCTTATTCCCTTTTTTGCGGCA
TTTTGCCTTCCTGTTTTTGCTCACCCAGAAACGCTGGTGAAAGTAAAAGATGCTGAAGATCAGTTGGGTG
CACGAGTGGGTTACATCGAACTGGATCTCAACAGCGGTAAGATCCTTGAGAGTTTTCGCCCCGAAGAACG
TTTTCCAATGATGAGCACTTTTAAAGTTCTGCTATGTGGCGCGGTATTATCCCGTATTGACGCCGGGCAA
GAGCAACTCGGTCGCCGCATACACTATTCTCAGAATGACTTGGTTGAGTACTCACCAGTCACAGAAAAGC
ATCTTACGGATGGCATGACAGTAAGAGAATTATGCAGTGCTGCCATAACCATGAGTGATAACACTGCGGC
CAACTTACTTCTGACAACGATCGGAGGACCGAAGGAGCTAACCGCTTTTTTGCACAACATGGGGGATCAT
GTAACTCGCCTTGATCGTTGGGAACCGGAGCTGAATGAAGCCATACCAAACGACGAGCGTGACACCACGA
TGCCTGTAGCAATGGCAACAACGTTGCGCAAACTATTAACTGGCGAACTACTTACTCTAGCTTCCCGGCA
ACAATTAATAGACTGGATGGAGGCGGATAAAGTTGCAGGACCACTTCTGCGCTCGGCCCTTCCGGCTGGC
TGGTTTATTGCTGATAAATCTGGAGCCGGTGAGCGTGGGTCTCGCGGTATCATTGCAGCACTGGGGCCAG
ATGGTAAGCCCTCCCGTATCGTAGTTATCTACACGACGGGGAGTCAGGCAACTATGGATGAACGAAATAG
ACAGATCGCTGAGATAGGTGCCTCACTGATTAAGCATTGGTAACTGTCAGACCAAGTTTACTCATATATA
CTTTAGATTGATTTAAAACTTCATTTTTAATTTAAAAGGATCTAGGTGAAGATCCTTTTTGATAATCTCA
TGACCAAAATCCCTTAACGTGAGTTTTCGTTCCACTGAGCGTCAGACCCCGTAGAAAAGATCAAAGGATC
TTCTTGAGATCCTTTTTTTCTGCGCGTAATCTGCTGCTTGCAAACAAAAAAACCACCGCTACCAGCGGTG
GTTTGTTTGCCGGATCAAGAGCTACCAACTCTTTTTCCGAAGGTAACTGGCTTCAGCAGAGCGCAGATAC
CAAATACTGTTCTTCTAGTGTAGCCGTAGTTAGGCCACCACTTCAAGAACTCTGTAGCACCGCCTACATA
CCTCGCTCTGCTAATCCTGTTACCAGTGGCTGCTGCCAGTGGCGATAAGTCGTGTCTTACCGGGTTGGAC
TCAAGACGATAGTTACCGGATAAGGCGCAGCGGTCGGGCTGAACGGGGGGTTCGTGCACACAGCCCAGCT
TGGAGCGAACGACCTACACCGAACTGAGATACCTACAGCGTGAGCTATGAGAAAGCGCCACGCTTCCCGA
AGGGAGAAAGGCGGACAGGTATCCGGTAAGCGGCAGGGTCGGAACAGGAGAGCGCACGAGGGAGCTTCCA
GGGGGAAACGCCTGGTATCTTTATAGTCCTGTCGGGTTTCGCCACCTCTGACTTGAGCGTCGATTTTTGT
GATGCTCGTCAGGGGGGCGGAGCCTATGGAAAAACGCCAGCAACGCGGCCTTTTTACGGTTCCTGGCCTT
TTGCTGGCCTTTTGCTCACATGT
Features (pLannotate 1.2.2; 15 found; start..end, strand, type, name):
     12..39      +  repeat_region  AAV2 ITR (fragment): inverted terminal repeat of adeno-associated virus serotype 2 inverted
     68..95      +  repeat_region  AAV2 ITR (fragment): inverted terminal repeat of adeno-associated virus serotype 2 inverted
    145..161     -  misc_feature   MCS (fragment): pUC18/19 multiple cloning site
    187..398     +  promoter       EF-1α core promoter: core promoter for human elongation factor EF-1α
    411..679     +  LTR            5' LTR (truncated): truncated 5' long terminal repeat (LTR) from human T-cell leukemia virus (HTLV) type 1
    749..2869    +  CDS            NEO1 (fragment): NEO1_HUMAN - Also known as IGDCC2, NGN. Experimental evidence at protein level: Swiss-Prot protein existence level 1. Multi-functional cell surface receptor regulating cell adhesion in many diverse developmental processes, including neural tube and mammary gland formation, myogenesis and angiogenesis. Receptor for members of the BMP, netrin, and repulsive guidance molecule (RGM) families. Netrin-Neogenin interactions result in a chemoattractive axon guidance response and cell-cell adhesion, the interaction between NEO1/Neogenin and RGMa and RGMb induces a chemorepulsive response. From Homo sap
   2887..2915    +  protein_bind   lox2272 (fragment): Cre-mediated recombination occurs in the 8-bp core sequence (GGATACTT). lox2272 sites are compatible with each other, but incompatible with loxP or loxN sites (Lee and Saito, 1988). Cre recombinase
   2960..3100    +  repeat_region  AAV2 ITR: inverted terminal repeat of adeno-associated virus serotype 2 inverted
   3105..3156    -  misc_feature   bom (fragment): basis of mobility region from pBR322
   3175..3630    +  rep_origin     f1 ori (sequence partly withheld): f1 bacteriophage origin of replication; arrow indicates direction of (+) strand synthesis
   3631..3680    -  misc_feature   bom (fragment): basis of mobility region from pBR322
   3782..3817    -  CDS            rop (fragment): Rop protein, which maintains plasmids at low copy number; rop
   3912..4016    +  promoter       AmpR promoter: bla
   4017..4877    +  CDS            AmpR: β-lactamase; bla; confers resistance to ampicillin, carbenicillin, and related antibiotics
   5048..5636    +  rep_origin     ori: high-copy-number ColE1/pMB1/pBR322/pUC origin of replication
