[The description below was written by a language model from this plasmid's Addgene catalogue record and pLannotate feature annotations shown in this document.]
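Description:
pAAVLINK-EF1alpha-5' NEO1 is an AAV transfer plasmid built on the pAAV-hSyn-EGFP backbone. It serves as the 5' half of a two-vector AAVLINK pair for expressing human NEO1 (neogenin). This cell-surface receptor for netrins, RGM family members and BMPs has a coding sequence that is awkward to fit, along with regulatory elements, into a single AAV genome. The plasmid is propagated in bacteria from a high-copy ColE1/pUC-type origin with ampicillin selection through AmpR (β-lactamase) under its own promoter. An f1 origin is also present. The annotated bom and rop matches are only short backbone remnants.

The payload lies between AAV2 inverted terminal repeats, which direct replication and packaging of the intervening DNA into AAV particles. The downstream ITR is annotated in full, whereas the upstream one was detected only as two short fragments, a common result for these structured repeats in sequencing-based annotation. Expression is driven by the EF-1α core promoter followed by a truncated HTLV-1 5' LTR segment, a composite arrangement typically used as a compact, strong constitutive promoter. This is followed by a partial NEO1 open reading frame of about 2.1 kb. The catalogue lists an N-terminal HA tag, but it does not appear in the feature table.

Just downstream of the NEO1 fragment is a sequence matching lox2272, a Cre recombinase target that is incompatible with loxP. No polyadenylation signal is annotated. This fits a design in which recombination joins the cassette to a matching 3' vector that supplies the rest of the gene, as the method's description as a DNA-recombination approach for large cargo suggests. The record does not identify the partner vectors or give details of the joining mechanism, referring to the associated publication instead.
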