Addgene plasmid #236700: pAAVLINK-EF1alpha-5' NEO1
Purpose: 5' AAVLINK plasmid for NEO1 expression
Depositing lab: Zhonghua Lu. Depositing organization: Shenzhen Institute of Advanced Technology (SIAT), Chinese Academy of Sciences. Publication: AAVLINK: A potent DNA-recombination method for large cargo delivery in gene therapy. Lin J, Lin Y, Liu N, Cao W, Zhang J, Wen S, Zhang Y, Liao W, Hong Z, Lin Y, Liu Q, Liu H, Li Q, Chen B, Li M, Luo Z, Yang L, Yang Y, Zheng SH, Wang Y, Chu H, Hu Y, Qin Y, Luo BX, Tian S, Chen Y, Yan T, Yang L, Wang H, Liu T, Jiang Y, Lu Z. Cell. 2026 Feb 5;189(3):969-986.e17. doi: 10.1016/j.cell.2025.12.039. Epub 2026 Jan 27. PubMed 41605211.
Backbone
  Vector backbone: pAAV-hSyn-EGFP
  Backbone manufacturer: Addgene
  Vector type: AAV
Growth in bacteria
  Bacterial resistance: Ampicillin, 100 μg/mL
  Growth temperature: 37°C
  Growth strain: NEB Stable
  Copy number: High Copy
Gene/Insert
  Gene/Insert name: NEO1
  Species: H. sapiens (human)
  Entrez Gene: NEO1 (a.k.a. IGDCC2, NGN, NTN1R2)
  Promoter: EF1alpha
  Tag / fusion protein: HA (N terminal on insert)
  Cloning method: Restriction Enzyme; 5′ cloning site unknown (unknown if destroyed)
Terms and licenses: Academic/Nonprofit Terms; Industry Terms: Not Available to Industry
Depositor comments: See publication for corresponding AAV Link vectors.
How to cite: pAAVLINK-EF1alpha-5' NEO1 was a gift from Zhonghua Lu (Addgene plasmid # 236700 ; http://n2t.net/addgene:236700 ; RRID:Addgene_236700)
